>Addgene plasmid #229757 | pmMBD2∆C-G pc4794 | addgene full sequence | sequence record 475883 | Addgene NGS Result
TTGAGATCCTTTTTTTCTGCGCGTAATCTGCTGCTTGCAAACAAAAAAACCACCGCTACCAGCGGTGGTT
TGTTTGCCGGATCAAGAGCTACCAACTCTTTTTCCGAAGGTAACTGGCTTCAGCAGAGCGCAGATACCAA
ATACTGTTCTTCTAGTGTAGCCGTAGTTAGGCCACCACTTCAAGAACTCTGTAGCACCGCCTACATACCT
CGCTCTGCTAATCCTGTTACCAGTGGCTGCTGCCAGTGGCGATAAGTCGTGTCTTACCGGGTTGGACTCA
AGACGATAGTTACCGGATAAGGCGCAGCGGTCGGGCTGAACGGGGGGTTCGTGCACACAGCCCAGCTTGG
AGCGAACGACCTACACCGAACTGAGATACCTACAGCGTGAGCTATGAGAAAGCGCCACGCTTCCCGAAGG
GAGAAAGGCGGACAGGTATCCGGTAAGCGGCAGGGTCGGAACAGGAGAGCGCACGAGGGAGCTTCCAGGG
GGAAACGCCTGGTATCTTTATAGTCCTGTCGGGTTTCGCCACCTCTGACTTGAGCGTCGATTTTTGTGAT
GCTCGTCAGGGGGGCGGAGCCTATGGAAAAACGCCAGCAACGCGGCCTTTTTACGGTTCCTGGCCTTTTG
CTGGCCTTTTGCTCACATGTTCTTTCCTGCGTTATCCCCTGATTCTGTGGATAACCGTATTACCGCCATG
CATTAGTTATTAATAGTAATCAATTACGGGGTCATTAGTTCATAGCCCATATATGGAGTTCCGCGTTACA
TAACTTACGGTAAATGGCCCGCCTGGCTGACCGCCCAACGACCCCCGCCCATTGACGTCAATAATGACGT
ATGTTCCCATAGTAACGCCAATAGGGACTTTCCATTGACGTCAATGGGTGGAGTATTTACGGTAAACTGC
CCACTTGGCAGTACATCAAGTGTATCATATGCCAAGTACGCCCCCTATTGACGTCAATGACGGTAAATGG
CCCGCCTGGCATTATGCCCAGTACATGACCTTATGGGACTTTCCTACTTGGCAGTACATCTACGTATTAG
TCATCGCTATTACCATGGTGATGCGGTTTTGGCAGTACATCAATGGGCGTGGATAGCGGTTTGACTCACG
GGGATTTCCAAGTCTCCACCCCATTGACGTCAATGGGAGTTTGTTTTGGCACCAAAATCAACGGGACTTT
CCAAAATGTCGTAACAACTCCGCCCCATTGACGCAAATGGGCGGTAGGCGTGTACGGTGGGAGGTCTATA
TAAGCAGAGCTGGTTTAGTGAACCGTCAGATCCGCTAGCGCTACCGGACTCAGATCTCGAGCTCAAGCTT
ATGCGCGCGCACCCGGGGGGAGGCCGCTGCTGCCCGGAGCAGGAGGAGGGGGAGAGCGCGGCGGGCGGCA
GCGGCGCTGGCGGCGACTCCGCCATAGAGCAGGGGGGCCAGGGCAGCGCGCTCGCTCCGTCCCCGGTGAG
CGGCGTGCGCAGGGAAGGCGCTCGGGGCGGCGGCCGTGGCCGGGGGCGGTGGAAGCAGGCGGCCCGGGGC
GGCGGCGTCTGTGGCCGTGGCCGTGGCCGTGGCCGGGGTCGGGGCCGTGGCCGGGGCCGGGGCCGGGGCC
GCGGCCGTCCCCAGAGTGGCGGCAGCGGCCTTGGCGGCGACGGCGGCGGCGGCGCGGGCGGCTGCGGCGT
CGGCAGCGGTGGCGGCGTCGCCCCCCGGCGGGATCCTGTCCCTTTCCCGTCGGGGAGCTCGGGGCCGGGG
CCCAGGGGACCCCGGGCCACGGAGAGCGGGAAGAGGATGGACTGCCCGGCCCTCCCCCCCGGATGGAAGA
AGGAGGAAGTGATCCGAAAATCAGGGCTCAGTGCTGGCAAGAGCGATGTCTACTACTTCAGTCCAAGTGG
TAAGAAGTTCAGAAGTAAACCTCAGCTGGCAAGATACCTGGGAAATGCTGTTGACCTTAGCAGTTTTGAC
TTCAGGACCGGCAAGATGATGCCTAGTAAATTACAGAAGAACAAGCAGAGACTCCGGAATGACCCCCTCA
ATCAGGTCGACGGTACCGCGGGCCCGGGATCCATCGCCACCATGGTGAGCAAGGGCGAGGAGCTGTTCAC
CGGGGTGGTGCCCATCCTGGTCGAGCTGGACGGCGACGTAAACGGCCACAAGTTCAGCGTGTCCGGCGAG
GGCGAGGGCGATGCCACCTACGGCAAGCTGACCCTGAAGTTCATCTGCACCACCGGCAAGCTGCCCGTGC
CCTGGCCCACCCTCGTGACCACCCTGACCTACGGCGTGCAGTGCTTCAGCCGCTACCCCGACCACATGAA
GCAGCACGACTTCTTCAAGTCCGCCATGCCCGAAGGCTACGTCCAGGAGCGCACCATCTTCTTCAAGGAC
GACGGCAACTACAAGACCCGCGCCGAGGTGAAGTTCGAGGGCGACACCCTGGTGAACCGCATCGAGCTGA
AGGGCATCGACTTCAAGGAGGACGGCAACATCCTGGGGCACAAGCTGGAGTACAACTACAACAGCCACAA
CGTCTATATCATGGCCGACAAGCAGAAGAACGGCATCAAGGTGAACTTCAAGATCCGCCACAACATCGAG
GACGGCAGCGTGCAGCTCGCCGACCACTACCAGCAGAACACCCCCATCGGCGACGGCCCCGTGCTGCTGC
CCGACAACCACTACCTGAGCACCCAGTCCGCCCTGAGCAAAGACCCCAACGAGAAGCGCGATCACATGGT
CCTGCTGGAGTTCGTGACCGCCGCCGGGATCACTCTCGGCATGGACGAGCTGTACAAGTAAAGCGGCCGC
GACTCTAGATCATAATCAGCCATACCACATTTGTAGAGGTTTTACTTGCTTTAAAAAACCTCCCACACCT
CCCCCTGAACCTGAAACATAAAATGAATGCAATTGTTGTTGTTAACTTGTTTATTGCAGCTTATAATGGT
TACAAATAAAGCAATAGCATCACAAATTTCACAAATAAAGCATTTTTTTCACTGCATTCTAGTTGTGGTT
TGTCCAAACTCATCAATGTATCTTAAGGCGTAAATTGTAAGCGTTAATATTTTGTTAAAATTCGCGTTAA
ATTTTTGTTAAATCAGCTCATTTTTTAACCAATAGGCCGAAATCGGCAAAATCCCTTATAAATCAAAAGA
ATAGACCGAGATAGGGT
[37 nt withheld, positions 3168-3204]
AAAGAACGTGGACTCCAACGTCAAAGG
[49 nt withheld, positions 3232-3280]
T
[91 nt withheld, positions 3282-3372]
G
[124 nt withheld, positions 3374-3497]
CAGGTGGCACTTTTCGGGGAAATGTGCGCGGAACCCCTATTTGTTTATTTTTCTAAATACATTCAAATAT
GTATCCGCTCATGAGACAATAACCCTGATAAATGCTTCAATAATATTGAAAAAGGAAGAGTCCTGAGGCG
GAAAGAACCAGCTGTGGAATGTGTGTCAGTTAGGGTGTGGAAAGTCCCCAGGCTCCCCAGCAGGCAGAAG
TATGCAAAGCATGCATCTCAATTAGTCAGCAACCAGGTGTGGAAAGTCCCCAGGCTCCCCAGCAGGCAGA
AGTATGCAAAGCATGCATCTCAATTAGTCAGCAACCATAGTCCCGCCCCTAACTCCGCCCATCCCGCCCC
TAACTCCGCCCAGTTCCGCCCATTCTCCGCCCCATGGCTGACTAATTTTTTTTATTTATGCAGAGGCCGA
GGCCGCCTCGGCCTCTGAGCTATTCCAGAAGTAGTGAGGAGGCTTTTTTGGAGGCCTAGGCTTTTGCAAA
GATCGATCAAGAGACAGGATGAGGATCGTTTCGCATGATTGAACAAGATGGATTGCACGCAGGTTCTCCG
GCCGCTTGGGTGGAGAGGCTATTCGGCTATGACTGGGCACAACAGACAATCGGCTGCTCTGATGCCGCCG
TGTTCCGGCTGTCAGCGCAGGGGCGCCCGGTTCTTTTTGTCAAGACCGACCTGTCCGGTGCCCTGAATGA
ACTGCAAGACGAGGCAGCGCGGCTATCGTGGCTGGCCACGACGGGCGTTCCTTGCGCAGCTGTGCTCGAC
GTTGTCACTGAAGCGGGAAGGGACTGGCTGCTATTGGGCGAAGTGCCGGGGCAGGATCTCCTGTCATCTC
ACCTTGCTCCTGCCGAGAAAGTATCCATCATGGCTGATGCAATGCGGCGGCTGCATACGCTTGATCCGGC
TACCTGCCCATTCGACCACCAAGCGAAACATCGCATCGAGCGAGCACGTACTCGGATGGAAGCCGGTCTT
GTCGATCAGGATGATCTGGACGAAGAGCATCAGGGGCTCGCGCCAGCCGAACTGTTCGCCAGGCTCAAGG
CGAGCATGCCCGACGGCGAGGATCTCGTCGTGACCCATGGCGATGCCTGCTTGCCGAATATCATGGTGGA
AAATGGCCGCTTTTCTGGATTCATCGACTGTGGCCGGCTGGGTGTGGCGGACCGCTATCAGGACATAGCG
TTGGCTACCCGTGATATTGCTGAAGAGCTTGGCGGCGAATGGGCTGACCGCTTCCTCGTGCTTTACGGTA
TCGCCGCTCCCGATTCGCAGCGCATCGCCTTCTATCGCCTTCTTGACGAGTTCTTCTGAGCGGGACTCTG
GGGTTCGAAATGACCGACCAAGCGACGCCCAACCTGCCATCACGAGATTTCGATTCCACCGCCGCCTTCT
ATGAAAGGTTGGGCTTCGGAATCGTTTTCCGGGACGCCGGCTGGATGATCCTCCAGCGCGGGGATCTCAT
GCTGGAGTTCTTCGCCCACCCTAGGGGGAGGCTAACTGAAACACGGAAGGAGACAATACCGGAAGGAACC
CGCGCTATGACGGCAATAAAAAGACAGAATAAAACGCACGGTGTTGGGTCGTTTGTTCATAAACGCGGGG
TTCGGTCCCAGGGCTGGCACTCTGTCGATACCCCACCGAGACCCCATTGGGGCCAATACGCCCGCGTTTC
TTCCTTTTCCCCACCCCACCCCCCAAGTTCGGGTGAAGGCCCAGGGCTCGCAGCCAACGTCGGGGCGGCA
GGCCCTGCCATAGCCTCAGGTTACTCATATATACTTTAGATTGATTTAAAACTTCATTTTTAATTTAAAA
GGATCTAGGTGAAGATCCTTTTTGATAATCTCATGACCAAAATCCCTTAACGTGAGTTTTCGTTCCACTG
AGCGTCAGACCCCGTAGAAAAGATCAAAGGATCTTC
Features (pLannotate 1.2.2; 15 found; start..end, strand, type, name):
      1..589     +  rep_origin     ori: high-copy-number ColE1/pMB1/pBR322/pUC origin of replication
    764..1067    +  enhancer       CMV enhancer: human cytomegalovirus immediate early enhancer
   1068..1271    +  promoter       CMV promoter: human cytomegalovirus (CMV) immediate early promoter
   1294..1330    +  misc_feature   MCS (fragment): multiple cloning site
   1331..2044    +  CDS            MBD2 (fragment): MBD2_HUMAN - Experimental evidence at protein level: Swiss-Prot protein existence level 1. Binds CpG islands in promoters where the DNA is methylated at position 5 of cytosine within CpG dinucleotides. Binds hemimethylated DNA as well. Recruits histone deacetylases and DNA methyltransferases. Acts as transcriptional repressor and plays a role in gene silencing. Functions as a scaffold protein, targeting GATAD2A and GATAD2B to chromatin to promote repression. May enhance the activation of some unmethylated cAMP-responsive promoters. From Homo sapiens (Human).
   2072..2791    +  CDS            EGFP: the original enhanced GFP (Yang et al., 1996) mammalian codon-optimized
   2808..2891    +  CDS            large T antigen (fragment): large T antigen from SV40 (simian virus 40)
   2914..3035    +  polyA_signal   SV40 poly(A) signal: SV40 polyadenylation signal
   3069..3497    -  rep_origin     f1 ori (sequence partly withheld): f1 bacteriophage origin of replication; arrow indicates direction of (+) strand synthesis
   3524..3628    +  promoter       AmpR promoter: bla
   3630..3987    +  promoter       SV40 promoter: SV40 enhancer and early promoter
   4022..4816    +  CDS            NeoR/KanR: aminoglycoside phosphotransferase from Tn5; aph(3')-II (or nptII); confers resistance to neomycin, kanamycin, and G418 (Geneticin®)
   4837..4989    +  CDS            ble (fragment): BLE_KLEPN - Experimental evidence at protein level: Swiss-Prot protein existence level 1. Binding protein with a strong affinity to the bleomycin family of antibiotics. Binds to CL990; an antimitotic-antibiotic compound. From Klebsiella pneumoniae.
   5048..5095    +  polyA_signal   HSV TK poly(A) signal: herpes simplex virus thymidine kinase polyadenylation signal (Cole and Stacy, 1985)
   5186..5202    -  polyA_signal   bGH poly(A) signal (fragment): bovine growth hormone polyadenylation signal
