[The description below was written by a language model from this plasmid's Addgene catalogue record and pLannotate feature annotations shown in this document.]
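Description:
pmMBD2∆C-G pc4794 is a mammalian expression plasmid encoding a C-terminally truncated mouse MBD2 (methyl-CpG binding domain protein 2) fused to GFP. The catalogue lists pEGFP-C1 as the backbone, but the feature table places the 714 bp MBD2 fragment upstream of EGFP, consistent with the stated C-terminal GFP tag; this arrangement is more typical of an N-series EGFP vector than of an unmodified C1 layout. The insert lacks residues 236–414 and was cloned between HindIII and SalI sites, both of which are retained. The automated annotation labels the coding fragment by similarity to human MBD2, whereas the record gives the species as mouse.

Expression of the fusion is driven by the human cytomegalovirus immediate early enhancer and promoter and terminated by the SV40 polyadenylation signal. A short annotated fragment of SV40 large T antigen lies just after EGFP; the record does not explain it. The plasmid replicates in E. coli from a high-copy ColE1/pUC-type origin and also carries an f1 origin. A single NeoR/KanR (Tn5 aminoglycoside phosphotransferase) cassette serves both hosts. A bacterial promoter drives it for kanamycin selection, and the SV40 early promoter with the HSV TK poly(A) signal drives it for G418 selection of transfected mammalian cells. The small ble and bGH poly(A) fragments appear to be backbone remnants.

The construct allows live or fixed-cell visualisation of an MBD2 deletion mutant. Given the associated work on MBD2 as a phase separation scaffold for heterochromatin, it is suited to testing how the C-terminal region contributes to MBD2 localisation and heterochromatin compartmentalisation.
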