Addgene plasmid #229757: pmMBD2∆C-G pc4794
Purpose: Mammalian expression vector of MBD2. The Protein is lacking the C-terminus: aa 236-414. C-terminal tagged to GFP.
Depositing lab: Cristina Cardoso. Depositing organization: Technische Universitaet Darmstadt. Publication: Heterochromatome wide analyses reveal MBD2 as a phase separation scaffold for heterochromatin compartmentalization and composition. Zhang H, Ugur E, Hake C, Romero H, Arroyo M, Mahmoud M, Lermyte F, Leonhardt H, Cardoso MC. Nucleic Acids Res. 2025 Nov 26;53(22):gkaf1380. doi: 10.1093/nar/gkaf1380. PubMed 41416523.
Backbone
  Vector backbone: pEGFP-C1
  Backbone manufacturer: Clonetech
  Vector type: Mammalian Expression
  Selectable markers: Neomycin (select with G418)
Growth in bacteria
  Bacterial resistance: Kanamycin, 50 μg/mL
  Growth temperature: 37°C
  Growth strain: DH5alpha
  Copy number: Unknown
Gene/Insert
  Gene/Insert name: MBD2
  Species: M. musculus (mouse)
  Insert size (bp): 714
  Mutation: MBD2 lacking the C-terminus: aa 236-414.
  Entrez Gene: Mbd2 (a.k.a. MBD2a)
  Promoter: CMV
  Tag / fusion protein: GFP (C terminal on insert)
  Cloning method: Restriction Enzyme; 5′ cloning site HindIII (not destroyed); 3′ cloning site SalI (not destroyed)
  Sequencing primers: 5′ GCAGAGGGGTTGAGATGTGTTAAGC
Terms and licenses: Academic/Nonprofit Terms; Industry Terms: Not Available to Industry
How to cite: pmMBD2∆C-G pc4794 was a gift from Cristina Cardoso (Addgene plasmid # 229757 ; http://n2t.net/addgene:229757 ; RRID:Addgene_229757)
